Addgene plasmid #229200: lvl1-Adapter1-SapI
Purpose: lvl 1 adapter
Depositing lab: Ron Weiss. Depositing organization: Massachusetts Institute of Technology. Publication: A platform for rapid prototyping of synthetic gene networks in mammalian cells. Duportet X, Wroblewska L, Guye P, Li Y, Eyquem J, Rieders J, Rimchala T, Batt G, Weiss R. Nucleic Acids Res. 2014 Dec 1;42(21):13440-51. doi: 10.1093/nar/gku1082. Epub 2014 Nov 5. PubMed 25378321.
Backbone
  Vector backbone: lvl1 [backbone]
  Vector type: Synthetic Biology
Growth in bacteria
  Bacterial resistance: Ampicillin, 100 μg/mL
  Growth temperature: 37°C
  Growth strain: DH5alpha
  Copy number: High Copy
Gene/Insert
  Gene/Insert name: T2-T4 - Sap1 adapapter
  Species: H. sapiens (human)
  Cloning method: Restriction Enzyme; 5′ cloning site Unknown (unknown if destroyed)
Terms and licenses: Academic/Nonprofit Terms; Industry Terms: Not Available to Industry
Depositor comments: This plasmid is slightly modified from the version used in Duportet et al. 2014, but does not have any functional differences.
How to cite: lvl1-Adapter1-SapI was a gift from Ron Weiss (Addgene plasmid # 229200 ; http://n2t.net/addgene:229200 ; RRID:Addgene_229200)
