[The description below was written by a language model from this plasmid's Addgene catalogue record and pLannotate feature annotations shown in this document.]
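Description:
lvl1-Adapter1-SapI is a small (about 2.1 kb) synthetic-biology plasmid built on the "lvl1" backbone and catalogued simply as a level 1 adapter. It belongs to a hierarchical assembly toolkit developed for rapid prototyping of synthetic gene networks in mammalian cells. The depositor notes that it is slightly modified from the originally published version, with no functional differences. It is maintained in E. coli as a high-copy plasmid through a ColE1/pUC-type origin of replication. Selection is by ampicillin, conferred by the β-lactamase gene (AmpR) under its native bla promoter. These elements account for most of the sequence, so the vector is essentially a minimal bacterial carrier with no annotated mammalian promoter, reporter or selectable marker.

The insert is recorded as a "T2-T4 – SapI adapter". The name suggests a short linker that bridges two positional sequences of the assembly scheme (T2 and T4) and incorporates a site for SapI, a type IIS restriction enzyme that cuts outside its recognition sequence and is widely used for seamless, directional assembly. The record does not spell out the exact architecture, the cloning sites or how the adapter is used in the workflow. The automated annotation does not identify the adapter itself. The only feature found in the non-backbone region is a short (roughly 125 nt) match to a fragment of the Thermotoga maritima single-stranded DNA-binding protein gene. This may be a coincidental similarity within synthetic sequence rather than a functional coding element. The species field lists human, but no human gene is annotated. The plasmid is best regarded as a connector part, not an expression construct.
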