Features (pLannotate 1.2.2; 4 found; start..end, strand, type, name):
    171..1031    -  CDS            AmpR: β-lactamase; bla; confers resistance to ampicillin, carbenicillin, and related antibiotics
   1032..1136    -  promoter       AmpR promoter: bla
   1346..1471    -  CDS            ssb (fragment): SSB_THEMA - Experimental evidence at protein level: Swiss-Prot protein existence level 1. From Thermotoga maritima (strain ATCC 43589 / DSM 3109 / JCM 10099 / NBRC 100826 / MSB8).
   1522..2110    -  rep_origin     ori: high-copy-number ColE1/pMB1/pBR322/pUC origin of replication
>Addgene plasmid #229200 | lvl1-Adapter1-SapI | addgene full sequence | sequence record 459781 | Addgene NGS Result
GAAGATCCTTTGATCTTTTCTACGGGGTCTGACGCTCAGTGGAACGAAAACTCACGTTAAGGGATTTTGG
TCATGAGATTATCAAAAAGGATCTTCACCTAGATCCTTTTAAATTAAAAATGAAGTTTTAAATCAATCTA
AAGTATATATGAGTAAACTTGGTCTGACAGTTACCAATGCTTAATCAGTGAGGCACCTATCTCAGCGATC
TGTCTATTTCGTTCATCCATAGTTGCCTGACTCCCCGTCGTGTAGATAACTACGATACGGGAGGGCTTAC
CATCTGGCCCCAGTGCTGCAATGATACCGCGAGAACCACGCTCACCGGCTCCAGATTTATCAGCAATAAA
CCAGCCAGCCGGAAGGGCCGAGCGCAGAAGTGGTCCTGCAACTTTATCCGCCTCCATCCAGTCTATTAAT
TGTTGCCGGGAAGCTAGAGTAAGTAGTTCGCCAGTTAATAGTTTGCGCAACGTTGTTGCCATTGCTACAG
GCATCGTGGTGTCACGCTCGTCGTTTGGTATGGCTTCATTCAGCTCCGGTTCCCAACGATCAAGGCGAGT
TACATGATCCCCCATGTTGTGCAAAAAAGCGGTTAGCTCCTTCGGTCCTCCGATCGTTGTCAGAAGTAAG
TTGGCCGCAGTGTTATCACTCATGGTTATGGCAGCACTGCATAATTCTCTTACTGTCATGCCATCCGTAA
GATGCTTTTCTGTGACTGGTGAGTACTCAACCAAGTCATTCTGAGAATAGTGTATGCGGCGACCGAGTTG
CTCTTGCCCGGCGTCAATACGGGATAATACCGCGCCACATAGCAGAACTTTAAAAGTGCTCATCATTGGA
AAACGTTCTTCGGGGCGAAAACTCTCAAGGATCTTACCGCTGTTGAGATCCAGTTCGATGTAACCCACTC
GTGCACCCAACTGATCTTCAGCATCTTTTACTTTCACCAGCGTTTCTGGGTGAGCAAAAACAGGAAGGCA
AAATGCCGCAAAAAAGGGAATAAGGGCGACACGGAAATGTTGAATACTCATACTCTTCCTTTTTCAATAT
TATTGAAGCATTTATCAAGGTTATTGTCTCATGAGCGGATACATATTTGAATGTATTTAGAAAAATAAAC
AAATAGGGGTTCCGCGCACGAATTGGCCAGCGCTGCATTACCCTGTTATCCCTAACCGGTGCGTTTTTAT
GCTTGTAGTATTGTATAATGTTTTTAAGATCCGGAGGCTCTTCACGCGACCATCGGTTGATCAGTTCGAC
AGATGAAGAGCCGCTGGTCTAATACCCAATCTCTCGTCTTATCCAGATGTTTTATACGCCTTAATTAATA
GGGATAACAGGGTAATATCTTGCCCTGCACGAATACCAGCGACCCCTTGCCCAAATACTTGCCGTGGGCC
TCGGCCTGAGAGCCAAAACACTTGATGCGGAAGAAGTCGGTGCGCTCCTGCTTGTCGCCGGCATCGTTGC
GCCACATCTAGGATCTGCCAGGAACCGTAAAAAGGCCGCGTTGCTGGCGTTTTTCCATAGGCTCCGCCCC
CCTGACGAGCATCACAAAAATCGACGCTCAAGTCAGAGGTGGCGAAACCCGACAGGACTATAAAGATACC
AGGCGTTTCCCCCTGGAAGCTCCCTCGTGCGCTCTCCTGTTCCGACCCTGCCGCTTACCGGATACCTGTC
CGCCTTTCTCCCTTCGGGAAGCGTGGCGCTTTCTCATAGCTCACGCTGTAGGTATCTCAGTTCGGTGTAG
GTCGTTCGCTCCAAGCTGGGCTGTGTGCACGAACCCCCCGTTCAGCCCGACCGCTGCGCCTTATCCGGTA
ACTATCGTCTTGAGTCCAACCCGGTAAGACACGACTTATCGCCACTGGCAGCAGCCACTGGTAACAGGAT
TAGCAGAGCGAGGTATGTAGGCGGTGCTACAGAGTTCTTGAAGTGGTGGCCTAACTACGGCTACACTAGA
AGAACAGTATTTGGTATCTGCGCTCTGCTGAAGCCAGTTACCTTCGGAAAAAGAGTTGGTAGCTCTTGAT
CCGGCAAACAAACCACCGCTGGTAGCGGTGGTTTTTTTGTTTGCAAGCAGCAGATTACGCGCAGAAAAAA
AGGATCTCAA
